>Addgene plasmid #170492 | SPELL-ITSN1(DH-PH) Component 2 | addgene full sequence | sequence record 338463 | Addgene NGS Result
TCCTGCATCTTTTAATCAAATCCCAAGATGTGTATAAACGCGCCGGTATGTACAGGAAGAGGTTTATACT
AAACTGTTACATTGCAAACGTGGTTTCGTGTGCCAAGTGTGAAAACCGATGTTTAATCAAGGCTCTGACG
CATTTCTACAACCACGACTCCAAGTGTGTGGGTGAAGTCATGCATCTTTTAATCAAATCCCAAGATGTGT
ATAAACCACCAAACTGCCAAAAAATGAAAACTGTCGACAAGCTCTGTCCGTTTGCTGGCAACTGCAAGGG
TCTCAATCCTATTTGTAATTATTGAATAATAAAACAATTATAAATGTCAAATTTGTTTTTTATTAACGAT
ACAAACCAAACGCAACAAGAACATTTGTAGTATTATCTATAATTGAAAACGCGTAGTTATAATCGCTGAG
GTAATATTTAAAATCATTTTCAAATGATTCACAGTTAATTTGCGACAATATAATTTTATTTTCACATAAA
CTAGACGCCTTGTCGTCTTCTTCTTCGTATTCCTTCTCTTTTTCATTTTTCTCTTCATAAAAATTAACAT
AGTTATTATCGTATCCATATATGTATCTATCGTATAGAGTAAATTTTTTGTTGTCATAAATATATATGTC
TTTTTTAATGGGGTGTATAGTACCGCTGCGCATAGTTTTTCTGTAATTTACAACAGTGCTATTTTCTGGT
AGTTCTTCGGAGTGTGTTGCTTTAATTATTAAATTTATATAATCAATGAATTTGGGATCGTCGGTTTTGT
ACAATATGTTGCCGGCATAGTACGCAGCTTCTTCTAGTTCAATTACACCATTTTTTAGCAGCACCGGATT
AACATAACTTTCCAAAATGTTGTACGAACCGTTAAACAAAAACAGTTCACCTCCCTTTTCTATACTATTG
TCTGCGAGCAGTTGTTTGTTGTTAAAAATAACAGCCATTGTAATGAGACGCACAAACTAATATCACAAAC
TGGAAATGTCTATCAATATATAGTTGCTGATGGCCGGCCTATTAATAGTAATCAATTACGGGGTCATTAG
TTCATAGCCCATATATGGAGTTCCGCGTTACATAACTTACGGTAAATGGCCCGCCTGGCTGACCGCCCAA
CGACCCCCGCCCATTGACGTCAATAATGACGTATGTTCCCATAGTAACGCCAATAGGGACTTTCCATTGA
CGTCAATGGGTGGAGTATTTACGGTAAACTGCCCACTTGGCAGTACATCAAGTGTATCATATGCCAAGTC
CGCCCCCTATTGACGTCAATGACGGTAAATGGCCCGCCTGGCATTATGCCCAGTACATGACCTTACGGGA
CTTTCCTACTTGGCAGTACATCTACGTATTAGTCATCGCTATTACCATGCTGATGCGGTTTTGGCAGTAC
ACCAATGGGCGTGGATAGCGGTTTGACTCACGGGGATTTCCAAGTCTCCACCCCATTGACGTCAATGGGA
GTTTGTTTTGGCACCAAAATCAACGGGACTTTCCAAAATGTCGTAATAACCCCGCCCCGTTGACGCAAAT
GGGCGGTAGGCGTGTACGGTGGGAGGTCTATATAAGCAGACGTCGTTTAGTGAACCGTCAGATCACTAGA
TGCTTTATTGCGGTAGTTTATCACAGTTAAATTGCTAACGCCAGTCTCGAACTTAACGTGCAGAAGTTGG
TCGTGAGGCACTGGGCAGGTAAGTATCGGGCCCTTTGTGCGGGGGGAGCGGCTCGGGGCTGTCCGCGGGG
GGACGGCTGCCTTCGGGGGGGACGGGGCAGGGCGGGGTTCGGCTTCTGGCGTGTGACCGGCGGCTCTAGA
GCCTCTGCTAACCATGTTCATGCCTTCTTCTTTTTCCTACAGCTCCTGGGCAACGTGCTGGTTATTGTGC
TGTCTCATCATTTTGGCAAAGAATTGGATCGGACCGAAATTAATACGACTCACTATAGGGGAATTGTGAG
CGGATAACAATTCCCCGGAGTTAATCCGGGACCTTTAATTCAACCCAACACAATATATTATAGTTAAATA
AGAATTATTATCAAATCATTTGTATATTAATTAAAATACTATACTGTAAATTACATTTTATTTACAATCA
AAGGAGATATACCATGGAGCAGAAGCTGATCTCCGAGGAGGACCTGGGATCTGGATCCGAATTCATGGCT
TCTAGAATCCTCTGGCATGAGATGTGGCATGAAGGCCTGGAAGAGGCATCTCGTTTGTACTTTGGGGAAA
GGAACGTGAAAGGCATGTTTGAGGTGCTGGAGCCCTTGCATGCTATGATGGAACGGGGCCCCCAGACTCT
GAAGGAAACATCCTTTAATCAGGCCTATGGTCGAGATTTAATGGAGGCCCAAGAGTGGTGCAGGAAGTAC
ATGAAATCAGGGAATGTCAAGGACCTCCTCCAAGCCTGGGACCTCTATTATCATGTGTTCCGACGAATCT
CAGGTGGATCAGGTGGCGCGGCCGCGAACCACCCGGACCACAGCCACTTGAAGCACGCCCTGGAGAAGGC
GGAAGAGCTCTGTTCCCAGGTGAACGAAGGGGTGCGGGAGAAGGAGAACTCTGACCGGCTGGAGTGGATC
CAGGCCCACGTGCAGTGTGAAGGCCTGTCTGAGCAACTTGTGTTCAATTCAGTGACCAATTGCTTGGGGC
CGCGCAAATTTCTGCACAGTGGGAAGCTCTACAAGGCCAAGAGCAACAAGGAGCTGTATGGCTTCCTTTT
CAACGACTTCCTCCTGCTGACTCAGATCACGAAGCCTTTGGGGTCTTCTGGCACCGACAAAGTCTTCAGC
CCCAAATCAAACCTGCAGTATAAAATGTATAAAACACCTATTTTCCTAAATGAGGTTCTAGTAAAATTAC
CCACCGACCCTTCTGGAGACGAGCCCATCTTCCACATCTCCCACATTGACCGCGTCTATACTCTCCGAGC
AGAAAGCATAAATGAAAGGACTGCCTGGGTGCAGAAAATCAAAGCTGCTTCTGAACTCTACATAGAGACT
GAGAAAAAGAAGTGACTCGAGCACCACCATCACCATCACCATCACTAAGTGATTAACCTCAGGTGCAGGC
TGCCTATCAGAAGGTGGTGGCTGGTGTGGCCAATGCCCTGGCTCACAAATACCACTGAGATCGATCTTTT
TCCCTCTGCCAAAAATTATGGGGACATCATGAAGCCCCTTGAGCATCTGACTTCTGGCTAATAAAGGAAA
TTTATTTTCATTGCAATAGTGTGTTGGAATTTTTTGTGTCTCTCACTCGGAAGGACATATGGGAGGGCAA
ATCATTTAAAACATCAGAATGAGTATTTGGTTTAGAGTTTGGCAACATATGCCCATATGTAACTAGCATA
ACCCCTTGGGGCCTCTAAACGGGTCTTGAGGGGTTTTTTGCTGAAAGCATGCGGAGGAAATTCTCCTTGA
AGTTTCCCTGGTGTTCAAAGTAAAGGAGTTTGCACCAGACGCACCTCTGTTCACTGGTCCGGCGTATTAA
AACACGATACATTGTTATTAGTACATTTATTAAGCGCTAGATTCTGTGCGTTGTTGATTTACAGACAATT
GTTGTACGTATTTTAATAATTCATTAAATTTATAATCTTTAGGGTGGTATGTTAGAGCGAAAATCAAATG
ATTTTCAGCGTCTTTATATCTGAATTTAAATATTAAATCCTCAATAGATTTGTAAAATAGGTTTCGATTA
GTTTCAAACAAGGGTTGTTTTTCCGAACCGATGGCTGGACTATCTAATGGATTTTCGCTCAACGCCACAA
AACTTGCCAAATCTTGTAGCAGCAATCTAGCTTTGTCGATATTCGTTTGTGTTTTGTTTTGTAATAAAGG
TTCGACGTCGTTCAAAATATTATGCGCTTTTGTATTTCTTTCATCACTGTCGTTAGTGTACAATTGACTC
GACGTAAACACGTTAAATAGAGCTTGGACATATTTAACATCGGGCGTGTTAGCTTTATTAGGCCGATTAT
CGTCGTCGTCCCAACCCTCGTCGTTAGAAGTTGCTTCCGAAGACGATTTTGCCATAGCCACACGACGCCT
ATTAATTGTGTCGGCTAACACGTCCGCGATCAAATTTGTAGTTGAGCTTTTTGGAATTGCGATCGCATAA
CTTCGTATAGCATACATTATACGAAGTTATAAGCTCGGAACGCTGCGCTCGGTCGTTCGGCTGCGGCGAG
CGGTATCAGCTCACTCAAAGGCGGTAATACGGTTATCCACAGAATCAGGGGATAACGCAGGAAAGAACAT
GTGAGCAAAAGGCCAGCAAAAGGCCAGGAACCGTAAAAAGGCCGCGTTGCTGGCGTTTTTCCATAGGCTC
CGCCCCCTGACGAGCATCACAAAAATCGACGCTCAAGTCAGAGGTGGCGAAACCCGACAGGACTATAAAG
ATACCAGGCGTTTCCCCCTGGAAGCTCCCTCGTGCGCTCTCCTGTTCCGACCCTGCCGCTTACCGGATAC
CTGTCCGCCTTTCTCCCTTCGGGAAGCGTGGCGCTTTCTCATAGCTCACGCTGTAGGTATCTCAGTTCGG
TGTAGGTCGTTCGCTCCAAGCTGGGCTGTGTGCACGAACCCCCCGTTCAGCCCGACCGCTGCGCCTTATC
CGGTAACTATCGTCTTGAGTCCAACCCGGTAAGACACGACTTATCGCCACTGGCAGCAGCCACTGGTAAC
AGGATTAGCAGAGCGAGGTATGTAGGCGGTGCTACAGAGTTCTTGAAGTGGTGGCCTAACTACGGCTACA
CTAGAAGAACAGTATTTGGTATCTGCGCTCTGCTGAAGCCAGTTACCTTCGGAAAAAGAGTTGGTAGCTC
TTGATCCGGCAAACAAACCACCGCTGGTAGCGGTGGTTTTTTTGTTTGCAAGCAGCAGATTACGCGCAGA
AAAAAAGGATCTCAAGAAGATCCTTTGTTACCAATGCTTAATCAGTGAGGCACCTATCTCAGCGATCTGT
CTATTTCGTTCATCCATAGTTGCCTGACTCCCCGTCGTGTAGATAACTACGATACGGGAGGGCTTACCAT
CTGGCCCCAGTGCTGCAATGATACCGCGAGACCCACGCTCACCGGCTCCAGATTTATCAGCAATAAACCA
GCCAGCCGGAAGGGCCGAGCGCAGAAGTGGTCCTGCAACTTTATCCGCCTCCATCCAGTCTATTAATTGT
TGCCGGGAAGCTAGAGTAAGTAGTTCGCCAGTTAATAGTTTGCGCAACGTTGTTGCCATTGCTACAGGCA
TCGTGGTGTCACGCTCGTCGTTTGGTATGGCTTCATTCAGCTCCGGTTCCCAACGATCAAGGCGAGTTAC
ATGATCCCCCATGTTGTGCAAAAAAGCGGTTAGCTCCTTCGGTCCTCCGATCGTTGTCAGAAGTAAGTTG
GCCGCAGTGTTATCACTCATGGTTATGGCAGCACTGCATAATTCTCTTACTGTCATGCCATCCGTAAGAT
GCTTTTCTGTGACTGGTGAGTACTCAACCAAGTCATTCTGAGAATAGTGTATGCGGCGACCGAGTTGCTC
TTGCCCGGCGTCAATACGGGATAATACCGCGCCACATAGCAGAACTTTAAAAGTGCTCATCATTGGAAAA
CGTTCTTCGGGGCGAAAACTCTCAAGGATCTTACCGCTGTTGAGATCCAGTTCGATGTAACCCACTCGTG
CACCCAACTGATCTTCAGCATCTTTTACTTTCACCAGCGTTTCTGGGTGAGCAAAAACAGGAAGGCAAAA
TGCCGCAAAAAAGGGAATAAGGGCGACACGGAAATGTTGAATACTCATACTCTTCCTTTTTCAATATTAT
TGAAGCATTTATCAGGGTTATTGTCTCATGTCCGCGCGTT
Features (pLannotate 1.2.2; 19 found; start..end, strand, type, name):
      4..39      +  CDS            lef2 (fragment): baculovirus late expression factor 2
    181..1008    +  misc_recomb    baculovirus recombination region (lef2/ORF603): contains ORF603 and part of lef2
   1020..1379    +  enhancer       CMV enhancer (fragment): human cytomegalovirus immediate early enhancer
   1381..1580    +  promoter       CMV promoter: human cytomegalovirus (CMV) immediate early promoter
   1732..1862    +  intron         chimeric intron (fragment): chimera between introns from chicken β-actin and rabbit β-globin
   1931..1949    +  promoter       T7 promoter: promoter for bacteriophage T7 RNA polymerase
   1950..1974    +  protein_bind   lac operator: The lac repressor binds to the lac operator to inhibit transcription in E. coli. This inhibition can be relieved by adding lactose or isopropyl-β-D-thiogalactopyranoside (IPTG). lac repressor encoded by lacI
   1990..2099    +  promoter       p10 promoter: baculovirus promoter for expression in insect cells
   2177..2452    +  CDS            FRB*: T2098L mutant of FKBP-rapamycin binding domain of human FRAP binds synthetic ligands such as AP21967
   2477..3022    +  CDS            Itsn1 (fragment): ITSN1_MOUSE - Also known as Ese1 From Mus musculus (Mouse).
   3035..3052    +  CDS            6xHis: 6xHis affinity tag
   3067..3135    +  CDS            HBB (fragment): HBB_PONPY - Experimental evidence at transcript level: Swiss-Prot protein existence level 2. Involved in oxygen transport from the lung to the various peripheral tissues. From Pongo pygmaeus (Bornean orangutan).
   3210..3265    +  polyA_signal   β-globin poly(A) signal: rabbit β-globin polyadenylation signal (Gil and Proudfoot, 1987)
   3353..3400    +  terminator     T7 terminator: transcription terminator for bacteriophage T7 RNA polymerase
   3413..4118    +  misc_recomb    baculovirus recombination region (ORF1629): contains part of ORF1629
   4127..4160    +  protein_bind   loxP: Cre-mediated recombination occurs in the 8-bp core sequence (GCATACAT). Cre recombinase
   4328..4915    -  rep_origin     ori: high-copy-number ColE1/pMB1/pBR322/pUC origin of replication
   4928..5788    -  CDS            AmpR: β-lactamase; bla; confers resistance to ampicillin, carbenicillin, and related antibiotics
   5789..5840    -  promoter       AmpR promoter (fragment): bla
