[The description below was written by a language model from this plasmid's Addgene catalogue record and pLannotate feature annotations shown in this document.]
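Description:
SPELL-ITSN1(DH-PH) Component 2 is a 5,850 bp mammalian expression plasmid built on the pTriEx backbone. It encodes one half of a chemically controllable split version of the DH-PH module of intersectin-1 (ITSN1). It is propagated in E. coli through a high-copy ColE1/pUC-type origin and selected with ampicillin via the β-lactamase gene. As is typical of pTriEx vectors, the expression region stacks promoters for three hosts. A CMV enhancer/promoter with a chimeric β-actin/β-globin intron serves mammalian cells, a T7 promoter with a lac operator serves bacteria, and a baculovirus p10 promoter serves insect cells. Transcripts end at a rabbit β-globin polyadenylation signal and a T7 terminator. Flanking baculovirus recombination regions (lef2/ORF603 and ORF1629) would permit transfer into a baculovirus genome, and a single loxP site lies downstream of the cassette.

According to the catalogue record, the insert is myc-FRB-ITSN1(C-lobe), a roughly 900 bp fusion in which the ITSN1 fragment comes from splitting the DH domain at loop 4. The feature table detects the FRB coding region, matched to the T2098L variant of the FKBP-rapamycin binding domain. This is followed by an ITSN1 fragment, which the annotation tool matched to the mouse orthologue although the record lists the species as human. A 6xHis sequence from the backbone is annotated just downstream; whether it is translated in frame is not stated. The myc tag itself was not annotated. FRB dimerises with FKBP in the presence of rapamycin or related ligands, so this component is presumably co-expressed with a complementary N-lobe component. Adding the ligand would then bring the two fragments together and reconstitute the split protein's activity. This fits the chemogenetic split-protein design approach named in the associated publication title.
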