Addgene plasmid #170492: SPELL-ITSN1(DH-PH) Component 2
Purpose: SPELL ITSN1(DH-PH) component 2. myc-FRB-ITSN(C-lobe). Split at loop 4 of DH domain.
Depositing lab: Klaus Hahn. Depositing organization: University of North Carolina at Chapel Hill. Publication: Computational design of chemogenetic and optogenetic split proteins. Dagliyan O, Krokhotin A, Ozkan-Dagliyan I, Deiters A, Der CJ, Hahn KM, Dokholyan NV. Nat Commun. 2018 Oct 2;9(1):4042. doi: 10.1038/s41467-018-06531-4. PubMed 30279442.
Backbone
  Vector backbone: pTriEx
  Backbone size w/o insert (bp): 5000
  Total vector size (bp): 5850
  Vector type: Mammalian Expression
Growth in bacteria
  Bacterial resistance: Ampicillin, 100 μg/mL
  Growth temperature: 37°C
  Growth strain: DH5alpha
  Copy number: High Copy
Gene/Insert
  Gene/Insert name: myc, ITSN1(C-lobe), FRB
  Species: H. sapiens (human)
  Insert size (bp): 906
Terms and licenses: Academic/Nonprofit Terms; Industry Terms: Not Available to Industry
How to cite: SPELL-ITSN1(DH-PH) Component 2 was a gift from Klaus Hahn (Addgene plasmid # 170492 ; http://n2t.net/addgene:170492 ; RRID:Addgene_170492)
